>Addgene plasmid #164657 | pCS2z-lmo2 | addgene full sequence | sequence record 324731 | Addgene NGS Result
CGCCATTCTGCCTGGGGACGTCGGAGCAAGCTTGATTTAGGTGACACTATAGAATACAAGCTACTTGTTC
TTTTTGCAGGATCCCATCGATTCGAATTCGCCACCATGGCTTCTACAATTGAACGGAAAACACTGGAGGC
AAATGAGGAGCCGGTGGATGAGGTGCTCCAGATGCCGCCGTCACTGCTGACCTGTGGCGGGTGTCAGCAG
AGCATCGGAGACCGCTTCTTTCTGAAGGCCATCGAGCAGTACTGGCACGAGGACTGTCTGAGCTGTGACC
TCTGCGGCTGCCGCTTAGGGGAGGTGGGACGCAGGCTTTACTACAAACTCGGCAGAAAGCTGTGCAGGAG
AGATTACCTCAGACTGTTTGGTCAGGACGGACTCTGTGCTTCCTGTGAAAAGAGGATCCGGGCCTTTGAA
ATGACCATGCGTGTGCGTGACAAAGTCTATCACCTCGAATGCTTCAAATGTGCTGCCTGTCAGAAACACT
TCTGTGTTGGAGATCGTTACCTGCTCATCAACTCGGACATTGTGTGTGAGCAGGACATTTTTGAGTGGAC
CAAACTCAACGGCAGCATAGTATAGCTCGAGCCTCTAGTAATTAAGTCTCAGCCACCGTTAACTGAACAT
GTCAAAACCTGTGGAGACTGTTGAGATTTGATGTTCTGAAAAGATAAAGCCTATAAATAAAATGTTGCCC
AAATTTCCTGCCTGATGTTTTTCTTTGTCTTTGCTACATGGCTTTGCTGCTCGGATCGGCTCACTCTGTG
TATGCCACGTTCACTTTGTACTCTCCTTCTCACGGTAGGTTTATTATTTTTAGATGTGCAGTTAGTTTCT
GTGAAATAACACACCACACACTGATATTGTCTGTGCATTGACTTGGTGAGTGCACATTGTTTTTGATCTT
GACATATTTATATTTGATTGATCAGGTGAACTGTGTGAATCTAAAGTGCTCCATACAGATGTTCTGCATT
GAAAATATTCTCATTTTATTAGTGGAAGTGAGTGTATGCCAGCGGCCGCGGCGCCAATGCATTGGGCCCG
GTACCCAGCTTTTGTTCCCTTTAGTGAGGGTTAATTGCGCGCTTGGCGTAATCATGGTCATAGCTGTTTC
CTGTGTGAAATTGTTATCCGCTCACAATTCCACACAACATACGAGCCGGGAGCATAAAGTGTAAAGCCTG
GGGTGCCTAATGAGTGAGCTAACTCACATTAATTGCGTTGCGCTCACTGCCCGCTTTCCAGTCGGGAAAC
CTGTCGTGCCAGCTGCATTAATGAATCGGCCAACGCGCGGGGAGAGGCGGTTTGCGTATTGGGCGCTCTT
CCGCTTCCTCGCTCACTGACTCGCTGCGCTCGGTCGTTCGGCTGCGGCGAGCGGTATCAGCTCACTCAAA
GGCGGTAATACGGTTATCCACAGAATCAGGGGATAACGCAGGAAAGAACATGTGAGCAAAAGGCCAGCAA
AAGGCCAGGAACCGTAAAAAGGCCGCGTTGCTGGCGTTTTTCCATAGGCTCCGCCCCCCTGACGAGCATC
ACAAAAATCGACGCTCAAGTCAGAGGTGGCGAAACCCGACAGGACTATAAAGATACCAGGCGTTTCCCCC
TGGAAGCTCCCTCGTGCGCTCTCCTGTTCCGACCCTGCCGCTTACCGGATACCTGTCCGCCTTTCTCCCT
TCGGGAAGCGTGGCGCTTTCTCATAGCTCACGCTGTAGGTATCTCAGTTCGGTGTAGGTCGTTCGCTCCA
AGCTGGGCTGTGTGCACGAACCCCCCGTTCAGCCCGACCGCTGCGCCTTATCCGGTAACTATCGTCTTGA
GTCCAACCCGGTAAGACACGACTTATCGCCACTGGCAGCAGCCACTGGTAACAGGATTAGCAGAGCGAGG
TATGTAGGCGGTGCTACAGAGTTCTTGAAGTGGTGGCCTAACTACGGCTACACTAGAAGAACAGTATTTG
GTATCTGCGCTCTGCTGAAGCCAGTTACCTTCGGAAAAAGAGTTGGTAGCTCTTGATCCGGCAAACAAAC
CACCGCTGGTAGCGGTGGTTTTTTTGTTTGCAAGCAGCAGATTACGCGCAGAAAAAAAGGATCTCAAGAA
GATCCTTTGATCTTTTCTACGGGGTCTGACGCTCAGTGGAACGAAAACTCACGTTAAGGGATTTTGGTCA
TGAGATTATCAAAAAGGATCTTCACCTAGATCCTTTTAAATTAAAAATGAAGTTTTAAATCAATCTAAAG
TATATATGAGTAAACTTGGTCTGACAGTTACCAATGCTTAATCAGTGAGGCACCTATCTCAGCGATCTGT
CTATTTCGTTCATCCATAGTTGCCTGACTCCCCGTCGTGTAGATAACTACGATACGGGAGGGCTTACCAT
CTGGCCCCAGTGCTGCAATGATACCGCGAGACCCACGCTCACCGGCTCCAGATTTATCAGCAATAAACCA
GCCAGCCGGAAGGGCCGAGCGCAGAAGTGGTCCTGCAACTTTATCCGCCTCCATCCAGTCTATTAATTGT
TGCCGGGAAGCTAGAGTAAGTAGTTCGCCAGTTAATAGTTTGCGCAACGTTGTTGCCATTGCTACAGGCA
TCGTGGTGTCACGCTCGTCGTTTGGTATGGCTTCATTCAGCTCCGGTTCCCAACGATCAAGGCGAGTTAC
ATGATCCCCCATGTTGTGCAAAAAAGCGGTTAGCTCCTTCGGTCCTCCGATCGTTGTCAGAAGTAAGTTG
GCCGCAGTGTTATCACTCATGGTTATGGCAGCACTGCATAATTCTCTTACTGTCATGCCATCCGTAAGAT
GCTTTTCTGTGACTGGTGAGTACTCAACCAAGTCATTCTGAGAATAGTGTATGCGGCGACCGAGTTGCTC
TTGCCCGGCGTCAATACGGGATAATACCGCGCCACATAGCAGAACTTTAAAAGTGCTCATCATTGGAAAA
CGTTCTTCGGGGCGAAAACTCTCAAGGATCTTACCGCTGTTGAGATCCAGTTCGATGTAACCCACTCGTG
CACCCAACTGATCTTCAGCATCTTTTACTTTCACCAGCGTTTCTGGGTGAGCAAAAACAGGAAGGCAAAA
TGCCGCAAAAAAGGGAATAAGGGCGACACGGAAATGTTGAATACTCATACTCTTCCTTTTTCAATATTAT
TGAAGCATTTATCAGGGTTATTGTCTCATGAGCGGATACATATTTGAATGTATTTAGAAAAATAAACAAA
TAGGGGTTCCGCGCACATTTCCCCGAAAAGTGCCACCTAAATTGTAAGCGTTAATATTTTGTTAAAATTC
GCGTTAAATTTTTGTTAAATCAGCTCATTTTTTAACCAATAGGCCGAAATCGGCAAAATCCCTTATAAAT
CAAAAGAATAGACCGAGATAGGGT
[37 nt withheld, positions 3385-3421]
AAAGAACGTGGACTCCAACGTCAAAGG
[49 nt withheld, positions 3449-3497]
T
[91 nt withheld, positions 3499-3589]
G
[124 nt withheld, positions 3591-3714]
CCCATTCGCCATTCAGGCTGCGCAACTGTTGGGAAGGGCGATCGGTGCGGGCCTCTTCGCTATTACGCCA
GTCGACCGCCAATTCAATATGGCGTATATGGACTCATGCCAATTCAATATGGTGGATCTGGACCTGTGCC
AATTCAATATGGCGTATATGGACTCGTGCCAATTCAATATGGTGGATCTGGACCCCAGCCAATTCAATAT
GGCGGACTTGGCACCATGCCAATTCAATATGGCGGACCTGGCACTGTGCCAACTGGGGAGGGGTCTACTT
GGCACGGTGCCAAGTTTGAGGAGGGGTCTTGGCCCTGTGCCAAGTCCGCCATATTGAATTGGCATGGTGC
CAATAATGGCGGCCATATTGGCTATATGCCAGGATCAATATATAGGCAATATCCAATATGGCCCTATGCC
AATATGGCTATTGGCCAGGTTCAATACTATGTATTGGCCCTATGCCATATAGTATTCCATATATGGGTTT
TCCTATTGACGTAGATAGCCCCTCCCAATGGGCGGTCCCATATACCATATATGGGGCTTCCTAATACCGC
CCATAGCCACTCCCCCATTGACGTCAATGGTCTCTATATATGGTCTTTCCTATTGACGTCATATGGGCGG
TCCTATTGACGTATATGGCGCCTCCCCCATTGACGTCAATTACGGTAAATGGCCCGCCTGGCTCAATGCC
CATTGACGTCAATAGGACCACCCACCATTGACGTCAATGGGATGGCTCATTGCCCATTCATATCCGTTCT
CACGCCCCCTATTGACGTCAATGACGGTAAATGGCCCACTTGGCAGTACATCAATATCTATTAATAGTAA
CTTGGCAAGTACATTACTATTGGAAGTACGCCAGGGTACATTGGCAGTACTCCCATTGACGTCAATGGCG
GTAAATGGCCCGCGATGGCTGCCAAGTACATCCCCATTGACGTCAATGGGGAGGGGCAATGACGCAAATG
GGCGTTCCATTGACGTAAATGGGCGGTAGGCGTGCCTAATGGGAGGTCTATATAAGCAATGCTCGTTTAG
GGAAC
Features (pLannotate 1.2.2; 13 found; start..end, strand, type, name):
     35..53      +  promoter       SP6 promoter: promoter for bacteriophage SP6 RNA polymerase
    106..582     +  CDS            lmo2: RBTN2_DANRE - Experimental evidence at transcript level: Swiss-Prot protein existence level 2. Transcription factor that acts synergistically with tal1/scl in primitive and definitive hematopoiesis, and in endothelial development. Specifies mesodermal precursors to a hemangioblast cell fate. Hemangioblasts are bipotential precursors of blood and endothelium, and in the absence of hematopoietic induction cues such as gata1, tal1/scl-lmo2-induced haemangioblasts differentiate into endothelial cells. From Danio rerio (Zebrafish) (Brachydanio rerio).
   1068..1086    -  promoter       T3 promoter: promoter for bacteriophage T3 RNA polymerase
   1131..1147    -  protein_bind   lac operator: The lac repressor binds to the lac operator to inhibit transcription in E. coli. This inhibition can be relieved by adding lactose or isopropyl-β-D-thiogalactopyranoside (IPTG). lac repressor encoded by lacI
   1155..1185    -  promoter       lac promoter: promoter for the E. coli lac operon
   1200..1221    -  protein_bind   CAP binding site: CAP binding activates transcription in the presence of cAMP. E. coli catabolite activator protein
   1234..1326    -  CDS            lacI (fragment): lac repressor; lacI; The lac repressor binds to the lac operator to inhibit transcription in E. coli. This inhibition can be relieved by adding lactose or isopropyl-β-D-thiogalactopyranoside (IPTG).
   1509..2097    -  rep_origin     ori: high-copy-number ColE1/pMB1/pBR322/pUC origin of replication
   2268..3128    -  CDS            AmpR: β-lactamase; bla; confers resistance to ampicillin, carbenicillin, and related antibiotics
   3129..3233    -  promoter       AmpR promoter: bla
   3286..3714    -  rep_origin     f1 ori (sequence partly withheld): f1 bacteriophage origin of replication; arrow indicates direction of (+) strand synthesis
   3719..3785    -  CDS            lacZα (fragment): LacZα fragment of β-galactosidase; lacZ fragment
   3792..4769    +  promoter       CMV IE94 promoter: enhancer/promoter region of simian cytomegalovirus major immediate early transcription unit IE94
