[The description below was written by a language model from this plasmid's Addgene catalogue record and pLannotate feature annotations shown in this document.]
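Description:
pCS2z-lmo2 is a bacterial plasmid built on the pCS2z backbone and catalogued as a template for in vitro synthesis of zebrafish lmo2 mRNA. It is about 4.8 kb and is propagated in E. coli as a high-copy plasmid through a ColE1/pUC-type origin, with selection by ampicillin via the β-lactamase gene and its own promoter. The backbone also carries an f1 phage origin and leftover cloning-vector sequences (lac promoter and operator, CAP binding site, and fragments of lacI and lacZα) that play no evident role in the plasmid's stated use.

The insert is the roughly 480 bp Danio rerio lmo2 coding sequence, cloned between EcoRI and XhoI sites that both remain intact. It sits directly downstream of an SP6 promoter, so bacteriophage SP6 RNA polymerase can transcribe sense-strand RNA from it. A T3 promoter lies downstream in the opposite orientation, where it serves as a sequencing primer site and could in principle drive antisense transcription. As is characteristic of the CS2 vector family, a simian cytomegalovirus IE94 enhancer/promoter lies immediately upstream of the SP6 promoter on the circular map, an arrangement that would also permit expression from the plasmid DNA in vertebrate cells, although the record lists only mRNA synthesis as the purpose. No polyadenylation signal is annotated in the unannotated stretch between the coding sequence and the T3 promoter, and no epitope tag or reporter is recorded.

Lmo2 is a transcription factor that acts together with Tal1/Scl in haematopoietic and endothelial development, specifying mesodermal precursors toward a haemangioblast fate. The associated study concerns how Npas4l, Tal1 and Lmo2 modulate the choice between endothelial and pronephron fates, consistent with using the transcribed mRNA for lmo2 overexpression in zebrafish.
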