Addgene plasmid #164657: pCS2z-lmo2
Purpose: for the synthesis of zebrafish lmo2 mRNA
Depositing lab: Didier Stainier. Depositing organization: Max Planck Institute for Heart and Lung Research. Publication: Endothelial versus pronephron fate decision is modulated by the transcription factors Cloche/Npas4l, Tal1, and Lmo2. Mattonet K, Riemslagh FW, Guenther S, Prummel KD, Kesavan G, Hans S, Ebersberger I, Brand M, Burger A, Reischauer S, Mosimann C, Stainier DYR. Sci Adv. 2022 Sep 2;8(35):eabn2082. doi: 10.1126/sciadv.abn2082. Epub 2022 Aug 31. PubMed 36044573.
Backbone
  Vector backbone: pCS2z
  Backbone manufacturer: addgene #62214
  Backbone size w/o insert (bp): 4292
  Total vector size (bp): 4772
  Vector type: mRNA synthesis
Growth in bacteria
  Bacterial resistance: Ampicillin, 100 μg/mL
  Growth temperature: 37°C
  Growth strain: DH5alpha
  Copy number: High Copy
Gene/Insert
  Gene/Insert name: lmo2
  Species: D. rerio (zebrafish)
  Insert size (bp): 480
  Entrez Gene: lmo2 (a.k.a. wu:fc83a08, zgc:111930)
  Promoter: SP6
  Cloning method: Restriction Enzyme; 5′ cloning site EcoRI (not destroyed); 3′ cloning site XhoI (not destroyed)
  Sequencing primers: 5′ SP6; 3′ T3
Terms and licenses: Academic/Nonprofit Terms; Industry Terms: Not Available to Industry
How to cite: pCS2z-lmo2 was a gift from Didier Stainier (Addgene plasmid # 164657 ; http://n2t.net/addgene:164657 ; RRID:Addgene_164657)
